>Addgene plasmid #77592 | MARK2 gRNA (BRDN0001146902) | addgene full sequence | sequence record 188062 | Addgene Assembled Sequence
CCCGGGTGCAAAGATGGATAAAGTTTTAAACAGAGAGGAATCTTTGCAGCTAATGGACCTTCTAGGTCTT
GAAAGGAGTGGGAATTGGCTCCGGTGCCCGTCAGTGGGCAGAGCGCACATCGCCCACAGTCCCCGAGAAG
TTGGGGGGAGGGGTCGGCAATTGATCCGGTGCCTAGAGAAGGTGGCGCGGGGTAAACTGGGAAAGTGATG
TCGTGTACTGGCTCCGCCTTTTTCCCGAGGGTGGGGGAGAACCGTATATAAGTGCAGTAGTCGCCGTGAA
CGTTCTTTTTCGCAACGGGTTTGCCGCCAGAACACAGGTAAGTGCCGTGTGTGGTTCCCGCGGGCCTGGC
CTCTTTACGGGTTATGGCCCTTGCGTGCCTTGAATTACTTCCACCTGGCTGCAGTACGTGATTCTTGATC
CCGAGCTTCGGGTTGGAAGTGGGTGGGAGAGTTCGAGGCCTTGCGCTTAAGGAGCCCCTTCGCCTCGTGC
TTGAGTTGAGGCCTGGCCTGGGCGCTGGGGCCGCCGCGTGCGAATCTGGTGGCACCTTCGCGCCTGTCTC
GCTGCTTTCGATAAGTCTCTAGCCATTTAAAATTTTTGATGACCTGCTGCGACGCTTTTTTTCTGGCAAG
ATAGTCTTGTAAATGCGGGCCAAGATCTGCACACTGGTATTTCGGTTTTTGGGGCCGCGGGCGGCGACGG
GGCCCGTGCGTCCCAGCGCACATGTTCGGCGAGGCGGGGCCTGCGAGCGCGGCCACCGAGAATCGGACGG
GGGTAGTCTCAAGCTGGCCGGCCTGCTCTGGTGCCTGGCCTCGCGCCGCCGTGTATCGCCCCGCCCTGGG
CGGCAAGGCTGGCCCGGTCGGCACCAGTTGCGTGAGCGGAAAGATGGCCGCTTCCCGGCCCTGCTGCAGG
GAGCTCAAAATGGAGGACGCGGCGCTCGGGAGAGCGGGCGGGTGAGTCACCCACACAAAGGAAAAGGGCC
TTTCCGTCCTCAGCCGTCGCTTCATGTGACTCCACGGAGTACCGGGCGCCGTCCAGGCACCTCGATTAGT
TCTCGAGCTTTTGGAGTACGTCGTCTTTAGGTTGGGGGGAGGGGTTTTATGCGATGGAGTTTCCCCACAC
TGAGTGGGTGGAGACTGAAGTTAGGCCAGCTTGGCACTTGATGTAATTCTCCTTGGAATTTGCCCTTTTT
GAGTTTGGATCTTGGTTCATTCTCAAGCCTCAGACAGTGGTTCAAAGTTTTTTTCTTCCATTTCAGGTGT
CGTGACGTACGGCCACCATGACCGAGTACAAGCCCACGGTGCGCCTCGCCACCCGCGACGACGTCCCCAG
GGCCGTACGCACCCTCGCCGCCGCGTTCGCCGACTACCCCGCCACGCGCCACACCGTCGATCCGGACCGC
CACATCGAGCGGGTCACCGAGCTGCAAGAACTCTTCCTCACGCGCGTCGGGCTCGACATCGGCAAGGTGT
GGGTCGCGGACGACGGCGCCGCCGTGGCGGTCTGGACCACGCCGGAGAGCGTCGAAGCGGGGGCGGTGTT
CGCCGAGATCGGCCCGCGCATGGCCGAGTTGAGCGGTTCCCGGCTGGCCGCGCAGCAACAGATGGAAGGC
CTCCTGGCGCCGCACCGGCCCAAGGAGCCCGCGTGGTTCCTGGCCACCGTCGGAGTCTCGCCCGACCACC
AGGGCAAGGGTCTGGGCAGCGCCGTCGTGCTCCCCGGAGTGGAGGCGGCCGAGCGCGCCGGGGTGCCCGC
CTTCCTGGAGACCTCCGCGCCCCGCAACCTCCCCTTCTACGAGCGGCTCGGCTTCACCGTCACCGCCGAC
GTCGAGGTGCCCGAAGGACCGCGCACCTGGTGCATGACCCGCAAGCCCGGTGCCTGAACGCGTTAAGTCG
ACAATCAACCTCTGGATTACAAAATTTGTGAAAGATTGACTGGTATTCTTAACTATGTTGCTCCTTTTAC
GCTATGTGGATACGCTGCTTTAATGCCTTTGTATCATGCTATTGCTTCCCGTATGGCTTTCATTTTCTCC
TCCTTGTATAAATCCTGGTTGCTGTCTCTTTATGAGGAGTTGTGGCCCGTTGTCAGGCAACGTGGCGTGG
TGTGCACTGTGTTTGCTGACGCAACCCCCACTGGTTGGGGCATTGCCACCACCTGTCAGCTCCTTTCCGG
GACTTTCGCTTTCCCCCTCCCTATTGCCACGGCGGAACTCATCGCCGCCTGCCTTGCCCGCTGCTGGACA
GGGGCTCGGCTGTTGGGCACTGACAATTCCGTGGTGTTGTCGGGGAAATCATCGTCCTTTCCTTGGCTGC
TCGCCTGTGTTGCCACCTGGATTCTGCGCGGGACGTCCTTCTGCTACGTCCCTTCGGCCCTCAATCCAGC
GGACCTTCCTTCCCGCGGCCTGCTGCCGGCTCTGCGGCCTCTTCCGCGTCTTCGCCTTCGCCCTCAGACG
AGTCGGATCTCCCTTTGGGCCGCCTCCCCGCGTCGACTTTAAGACCAATGACTTACAAGGCAGCTGTAGA
TCTTAGCCACTTTTTAAAAGAAAAGGGGGGACTGGAAGGGCTAATTCACTCCCAACGAAGACAAGATCTG
CTTTTTGCTTGTACTGGGTCTCTCTGGTTAGACCAGATCTGAGCCTGGGAGCTCTCTGGCTAACTAGGGA
ACCCACTGCTTAAGCCTCAATAAAGCTTGCCTTGAGTGCTTCAAGTAGTGTGTGCCCGTCTGTTGTGTGA
CTCTGGTAACTAGAGATCCCTCAGACCCTTTTAGTCAGTGTGGAAAATCTCTAGCAGTACGTATAGTAGT
TCATGTCATCTTATTATTCAGTATTTATAACTTGCAAAGAAATGAATATCAGAGAGTGAGAGGAACTTGT
TTATTGCAGCTTATAATGGTTACAAATAAAGCAATAGCATCACAAATTTCACAAATAAAGCATTTTTTTC
ACTGCATTCTAGTTGTGGTTTGTCCAAACTCATCAATGTATCTTATCATGTCTGGCTCTAGCTATCCCGC
CCCTAACTCCGCCCATCCCGCCCCTAACTCCGCCCAGTTCCGCCCATTCTCCGCCCCATGGCTGACTAAT
TTTTTTTATTTATGCAGAGGCCGAGGCCGCCTCGGCCTCTGAGCTATTCCAGAAGTAGTGAGGAGGCTTT
TTTGGAGGCCTAGGGACGTACCCAATTCGCCCTATAGTGAGTCGTATTACGCGCGCTCACTGGCCGTCGT
TTTACAACGTCGTGACTGGGAAAACCCTGGCGTTACCCAACTTAATCGCCTTGCAGCACATCCCCCTTTC
GCCAGCTGGCGTAATAGCGAAGAGGCCCGCACCGATCGCCCTTCCCAACAGTTGCGCAGCCTGAATGGCG
AATGGG
[124 nt withheld, positions 3367-3490]
C
[91 nt withheld, positions 3492-3582]
A
[49 nt withheld, positions 3584-3632]
CCTTTGACGTTGGAGTCCACGTTCTTT
[37 nt withheld, positions 3660-3696]
ACCCTATCTCGGTCTATTCTTTTGATTTATAAGGGATTTTGCCGATTTCGGCCTATTGGTTAAAAAATGA
GCTGATTTAACAAAAATTTAACGCGAATTTTAACAAAATATTAACGCTTACAATTTAGGTGGCACTTTTC
GGGGAAATGTGCGCGGAACCCCTATTTGTTTATTTTTCTAAATACATTCAAATATGTATCCGCTCATGAG
ACAATAACCCTGATAAATGCTTCAATAATATTGAAAAAGGAAGAGTATGAGTATTCAACATTTCCGTGTC
GCCCTTATTCCCTTTTTTGCGGCATTTTGCCTTCCTGTTTTTGCTCACCCAGAAACGCTGGTGAAAGTAA
AAGATGCTGAAGATCAGTTGGGTGCACGAGTGGGTTACATCGAACTGGATCTCAACAGCGGTAAGATCCT
TGAGAGTTTTCGCCCCGAAGAACGTTTTCCAATGATGAGCACTTTTAAAGTTCTGCTATGTGGCGCGGTA
TTATCCCGTATTGACGCCGGGCAAGAGCAACTCGGTCGCCGCATACACTATTCTCAGAATGACTTGGTTG
AGTACTCACCAGTCACAGAAAAGCATCTTACGGATGGCATGACAGTAAGAGAATTATGCAGTGCTGCCAT
AACCATGAGTGATAACACTGCGGCCAACTTACTTCTGACAACGATCGGAGGACCGAAGGAGCTAACCGCT
TTTTTGCACAACATGGGGGATCATGTAACTCGCCTTGATCGTTGGGAACCGGAGCTGAATGAAGCCATAC
CAAACGACGAGCGTGACACCACGATGCCTGTAGCAATGGCAACAACGTTGCGCAAACTATTAACTGGCGA
ACTACTTACTCTAGCTTCCCGGCAACAATTAATAGACTGGATGGAGGCGGATAAAGTTGCAGGACCACTT
CTGCGCTCGGCCCTTCCGGCTGGCTGGTTTATTGCTGATAAATCTGGAGCCGGTGAGCGTGGGTCTCGCG
GTATCATTGCAGCACTGGGGCCAGATGGTAAGCCCTCCCGTATCGTAGTTATCTACACGACGGGGAGTCA
GGCAACTATGGATGAACGAAATAGACAGATCGCTGAGATAGGTGCCTCACTGATTAAGCATTGGTAACTG
TCAGACCAAGTTTACTCATATATACTTTAGATTGATTTAAAACTTCATTTTTAATTTAAAAGGATCTAGG
TGAAGATCCTTTTTGATAATCTCATGACCAAAATCCCTTAACGTGAGTTTTCGTTCCACTGAGCGTCAGA
CCCCGTAGAAAAGATCAAAGGATCTTCTTGAGATCCTTTTTTTCTGCGCGTAATCTGCTGCTTGCAAACA
AAAAAACCACCGCTACCAGCGGTGGTTTGTTTGCCGGATCAAGAGCTACCAACTCTTTTTCCGAAGGTAA
CTGGCTTCAGCAGAGCGCAGATACCAAATACTGTTCTTCTAGTGTAGCCGTAGTTAGGCCACCACTTCAA
GAACTCTGTAGCACCGCCTACATACCTCGCTCTGCTAATCCTGTTACCAGTGGCTGCTGCCAGTGGCGAT
AAGTCGTGTCTTACCGGGTTGGACTCAAGACGATAGTTACCGGATAAGGCGCAGCGGTCGGGCTGAACGG
GGGGTTCGTGCACACAGCCCAGCTTGGAGCGAACGACCTACACCGAACTGAGATACCTACAGCGTGAGCT
ATGAGAAAGCGCCACGCTTCCCGAAGGGAGAAAGGCGGACAGGTATCCGGTAAGCGGCAGGGTCGGAACA
GGAGAGCGCACGAGGGAGCTTCCAGGGGGAAACGCCTGGTATCTTTATAGTCCTGTCGGGTTTCGCCACC
TCTGACTTGAGCGTCGATTTTTGTGATGCTCGTCAGGGGGGCGGAGCCTATGGAAAAACGCCAGCAACGC
GGCCTTTTTACGGTTCCTGGCCTTTTGCTGGCCTTTTGCTCACATGTTCTTTCCTGCGTTATCCCCTGAT
TCTGTGGATAACCGTATTACCGCCTTTGAGTGAGCTGATACCGCTCGCCGCAGCCGAACGACCGAGCGCA
GCGAGTCAGTGAGCGAGGAAGCGGAAGAGCGCCCAATACGCAAACCGCCTCTCCCCGCGCGTTGGCCGAT
TCATTAATGCAGCTGGCACGACAGGTTTCCCGACTGGAAAGCGGGCAGTGAGCGCAACGCAATTAATGTG
AGTTAGCTCACTCATTAGGCACCCCAGGCTTTACACTTTATGCTTCCGGCTCGTATGTTGTGTGGAATTG
TGAGCGGATAACAATTTCACACAGGAAACAGCTATGACCATGATTACGCCAAGCGCGCAATTAACCCTCA
CTAAAGGGAACAAAAGCTGGAGCTGCAAGCTTAATGTAGTCTTATGCAATACTCTTGTAGTCTTGCAACA
TGGTAACGATGAGTTAGCAACATGCCTTACAAGGAGAGAAAAAGCACCGTGCATGCCGATTGGTGGAAGT
AAGGTGGTACGATCGTGCCTTATTAGGAAGGCAACAGACGGGTCTGACATGGATTGGACGAACCACTGAA
TTGCCGCATTGCAGAGATATTGTATTTAAGTGCCTAGCTCGATACATAAACGGGTCTCTCTGGTTAGACC
AGATCTGAGCCTGGGAGCTCTCTGGCTAACTAGGGAACCCACTGCTTAAGCCTCAATAAAGCTTGCCTTG
AGTGCTTCAAGTAGTGTGTGCCCGTCTGTTGTGTGACTCTGGTAACTAGAGATCCCTCAGACCCTTTTAG
TCAGTGTGGAAAATCTCTAGCAGTGGCGCCCGAACAGGGACTTGAAAGCGAAAGGGAAACCAGAGGAGCT
CTCTCGACGCAGGACTCGGCTTGCTGAAGCGCGCACGGCAAGAGGCGAGGGGCGGCGACTGGTGAGTACG
CCAAAAATTTTGACTAGCGGAGGCTAGAAGGAGAGAGATGGGTGCGAGAGCGTCAGTATTAAGCGGGGGA
GAATTAGATCGCGATGGGAAAAAATTCGGTTAAGGCCAGGGGGAAAGAAAAAATATAAATTAAAACATAT
AGTATGGGCAAGCAGGGAGCTAGAACGATTCGCAGTTAATCCTGGCCTGTTAGAAACATCAGAAGGCTGT
AGACAAATACTGGGACAGCTACAACCATCCCTTCAGACAGGATCAGAAGAACTTAGATCATTATATAATA
CAGTAGCAACCCTCTATTGTGTGCATCAAAGGATAGAGATAAAAGACACCAAGGAAGCTTTAGACAAGAT
AGAGGAAGAGCAAAACAAAAGTAAGACCACCGCACAGCAAGCGGCCGCTGATCTTCAGACCTGGAGGAGG
AGATATGAGGGACAATTGGAGAAGTGAATTATATAAATATAAAGTAGTAAAAATTGAACCATTAGGAGTA
GCACCCACCAAGGCAAAGAGAAGAGTGGTGCAGAGAGAAAAAAGAGCAGTGGGAATAGGAGCTTTGTTCC
TTGGGTTCTTGGGAGCAGCAGGAAGCACTATGGGCGCAGCGTCAATGACGCTGACGGTACAGGCCAGACA
ATTATTGTCTGGTATAGTGCAGCAGCAGAACAATTTGCTGAGGGCTATTGAGGCGCAACAGCATCTGTTG
CAACTCACAGTCTGGGGCATCAAGCAGCTCCAGGCAAGAATCCTGGCTGTGGAAAGATACCTAAAGGATC
AACAGCTCCTGGGGATTTGGGGTTGCTCTGGAAAACTCATTTGCACCACTGCTGTGCCTTGGAATGCTAG
TTGGAGTAATAAATCTCTGGAACAGATTTGGAATCACACGACCTGGATGGAGTGGGACAGAGAAATTAAC
AATTACACAAGCTTAATACACTCCTTAATTGAAGAATCGCAAAACCAGCAAGAAAAGAATGAACAAGAAT
TATTGGAATTAGATAAATGGGCAAGTTTGTGGAATTGGTTTAACATAACAAATTGGCTGTGGTATATAAA
ATTATTCATAATGATAGTAGGAGGCTTGGTAGGTTTAAGAATAGTTTTTGCTGTACTTTCTATAGTGAAT
AGAGTTAGGCAGGGATATTCACCATTATCGTTTCAGACCCACCTCCCAACCCCGAGGGGACCCAGAGAGG
GCCTATTTCCCATGATTCCTTCATATTTGCATATACGATACAAGGCTGTTAGAGAGATAATTAGAATTAA
TTTGACTGTAAACACAAAGATATTAGTACAAAATACGTGACGTAGAAAGTAATAATTTCTTGGGTAGTTT
GCAGTTTTAAAATTATGTTTTAAAATGGACTATCATATGCTTACCGTAACTTGAAAGTATTTCGATTTCT
TGGCTTTATATATCTTGTGGAAAGGACGAAACACCGGTAACAACGCAGAAAATAAGGTTTTAGAGCTAGA
AATAGCAAGTTAAAATAAGGCTAGTCCGTTATCAACTTGAAAAAGTGGCACCGAGTCGGTGCTTTTTTAA
GCTTGGCGTAACTAGATCTTGAGACAAATGGCAGTATTCATCCACAATTTTAAAAGAAAAGGGGGGATTG
GGGGGTACAGTGCAGGGGAAAGAATAGTAGACATAATAGCAACAGACATACAAACTAAAGAATTACAAAA
ACAAATTACAAAAATTCAAAATTTTCGGGTTTATTACAGGGACAGCAGAGATCCACTTTGGCGCCGGCTC
GAGGGGG
Features (pLannotate 1.2.2; 29 found; start..end, strand, type, name):
     14..80      +  CDS            small t antigen (fragment): SV40 (simian virus 40) small t antigen
    106..317     +  promoter       EF-1α core promoter: core promoter for human elongation factor EF-1α
    318..1256    +  intron         EF-1α intron A: intron upstream of the start codon of human EF-1α
   1278..1877    +  CDS            PuroR (fragment): puromycin N-acetyltransferase; pac from Streptomyces; confers resistance to puromycin
   1893..2481    +  misc_feature   WPRE: woodchuck hepatitis virus posttranscriptional regulatory element
   2532..2551    +  misc_feature   cPPT/CTS (fragment): central polypurine tract and central termination sequence of HIV-1
   2553..2786    +  LTR            3' LTR (ΔU3): self-inactivating 3' long terminal repeat (LTR) from HIV-1
   2864..2985    +  polyA_signal   SV40 poly(A) signal: SV40 polyadenylation signal
   3025..3160    +  rep_origin     SV40 ori: SV40 origin of replication
   3181..3199    -  promoter       T7 promoter: promoter for bacteriophage T7 RNA polymerase
   3207..3362    +  CDS            lacZα (fragment): LacZα fragment of β-galactosidase; lacZ fragment
   3367..3795    +  rep_origin     f1 ori (sequence partly withheld): f1 bacteriophage origin of replication; arrow indicates direction of (+) strand synthesis
   3848..3952    +  promoter       AmpR promoter: bla
   3953..4813    +  CDS            AmpR: β-lactamase; bla; confers resistance to ampicillin, carbenicillin, and related antibiotics
   4984..5572    +  rep_origin     ori: high-copy-number ColE1/pMB1/pBR322/pUC origin of replication
   5755..5847    +  CDS            lacI (fragment): lac repressor; lacI; The lac repressor binds to the lac operator to inhibit transcription in E. coli. This inhibition can be relieved by adding lactose or isopropyl-β-D-thiogalactopyranoside (IPTG).
   5860..5881    +  protein_bind   CAP binding site: CAP binding activates transcription in the presence of cAMP. E. coli catabolite activator protein
   5896..5926    +  promoter       lac promoter: promoter for the E. coli lac operon
   5934..5950    +  protein_bind   lac operator: The lac repressor binds to the lac operator to inhibit transcription in E. coli. This inhibition can be relieved by adding lactose or isopropyl-β-D-thiogalactopyranoside (IPTG). lac repressor encoded by lacI
   5995..6013    +  promoter       T3 promoter: promoter for bacteriophage T3 RNA polymerase
   6041..6267    +  promoter       RSV promoter: Rous sarcoma virus enhancer/promoter
   6268..6448    +  LTR            5' LTR (truncated): truncated 5' long terminal repeat (LTR) from HIV-1
   6495..6620    +  misc_feature   HIV-1 Ψ: packaging signal of human immunodeficiency virus type 1
   6604..6967    +  CDS            HIV-1 gag (fragment): gag protein from human immunodeficiency virus 1; gag
   7113..7346    +  misc_feature   RRE: The Rev response element (RRE) of HIV-1 allows for Rev-dependent mRNA export from the nucleus to the cytoplasm.
   7723..7749    +  CDS            Rev (fragment): human immunodeficiency virus 1 (HIV-1) Rev protein; rev; enhances nuclear export of unspliced and incompletely spliced viral mRNAs
   7753..7993    +  promoter       U6 promoter: RNA polymerase III promoter for human U6 snRNA
   8023..8098    +  misc_RNA       gRNA scaffold: guide RNA scaffold for the Streptococcus pyogenes CRISPR/Cas9 system
   8154..8271    +  misc_feature   cPPT/CTS: central polypurine tract and central termination sequence of HIV-1
