[The description below was written by a language model from this plasmid's Addgene catalogue record and pLannotate feature annotations shown in this document.]
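Description:
MARK2 gRNA (BRDN0001146902) is a third-generation lentiviral single-guide RNA plasmid built on the lentiGuide-Puro backbone and designed to target the human kinase gene MARK2 (also known as EMK1 or PAR-1b). It is maintained in E. coli through a high-copy ColE1/pUC-type origin with ampicillin selection from the β-lactamase gene. The backbone also retains an f1 origin, an SV40 origin and poly(A) signal, and remnants of lac and phage T7/T3 promoter elements.

The lentiviral transfer cassette begins with an RSV promoter fused to a truncated HIV-1 5' LTR, which makes genomic RNA production independent of Tat. This is followed by the Ψ packaging signal with a partial gag sequence, the Rev response element for Rev-dependent nuclear export, and a cPPT/CTS. It ends in a ΔU3 self-inactivating 3' LTR.

Within this unit, a human U6 RNA polymerase III promoter drives the MARK2-specific 20-nucleotide spacer joined to the Streptococcus pyogenes Cas9 guide RNA scaffold. Downstream, the EF-1α core promoter with its intron A expresses puromycin N-acetyltransferase so that transduced mammalian cells can be selected. A WPRE follows to enhance transcript expression.

According to the depositor, the guide was designed against several MARK2 RefSeq transcript isoforms. The plasmid carries no Cas9, so it must be used with a separate Cas9 lentivector or in cells that already express Cas9. It is one clone from a human kinome gRNA collection made with optimized sgRNA design rules, and it is suited to CRISPR knockout of MARK2 in human cells after lentiviral delivery.
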