Addgene plasmid #77592: MARK2 gRNA (BRDN0001146902)
Purpose: 3rd generation lentiviral gRNA plasmid targeting human MARK2
Depositing lab: John Doench & David Root. Depositing organization: Broad Institute. Publication: Optimized sgRNA design to maximize activity and minimize off-target effects of CRISPR-Cas9. Doench JG, Fusi N, Sullender M, Hegde M, Vaimberg EW, Donovan KF, Smith I, Tothova Z, Wilen C, Orchard R, Virgin HW, Listgarten J, Root DE. Nat Biotechnol. 2016 Jan 18. doi: 10.1038/nbt.3437. PubMed 26780180.
Backbone
  Vector backbone: lentiGuide-Puro
  Backbone manufacturer: Zhang Lab (Addgene plasmid # 52963)
  Vector type: Mammalian Expression, Lentiviral, CRISPR
  Selectable markers: Puromycin
Growth in bacteria
  Bacterial resistance: Ampicillin, 100 μg/mL
  Growth temperature: 37°C
  Growth strain: DH5alpha
  Copy number: High Copy
Gene/Insert
  Gene/Insert name: MARK2 (alt names: MARK2; NM_001039469.2)
  gRNA/shRNA sequence: GTAACAACGCAGAAAATAAG
  Species: H. sapiens (human)
  Entrez Gene: MARK2 (a.k.a. EMK-1, EMK1, PAR-1, Par-1b, Par1b)
  Promoter: hU6
  Cloning method: Unknown
  Sequencing primers: 5′ U6-F; 3′ pS2-R
Terms and licenses: Academic/Nonprofit Terms; Industry Terms: Not Available to Industry
Depositor comments: The gRNA was designed to target the following Genbank reference sequence(s): NM_001039469.2,NM_001163296.1,NM_001163297.1,NM_004954.4,NM_017490.3. Note that this plasmid does NOT contain Cas9. It should be used in conjunction with lentiCas9-Blast (Addgene #52962) or otherwise with cell lines already expressing Cas9. Browse the full kinome gRNA library at http://www.addgene.org/pooled-library/broadgpp-human-kinome/ or visit http://www.broadinstitute.org/rnai/public/ for detailed protocols and information.
How to cite: MARK2 gRNA (BRDN0001146902) was a gift from John Doench & David Root (Addgene plasmid # 77592 ; http://n2t.net/addgene:77592 ; RRID:Addgene_77592)
