>Addgene plasmid #77592 | MARK2 gRNA (BRDN0001146902) | depositor partial sequence | sequence record 145052 | Target Sequence
GTAACAACGCAGAAAATAAG
