>Addgene plasmid #77592 | MARK2 gRNA (BRDN0001146902) | addgene partial sequence | sequence record 188061 | hU6-F
AGAAAGTAATAATTTCTTGGGTAGTTTGCAGTTTTAAAATTATGTTTTAAAATGGACTATCATATGCTTA
CCGTAACTTGAAAGTATTTCGATTTCTTGGCTTTATATATCTTGTGGAAAGGACGAAACACCGGTAACAA
CGCAGAAAATAAGGTTTTAGAGCTAGAAATAGCAAGTTAAAATAAGGCTAGTCCGTTATCAACTTGAAAA
AGTGGCACCGAGTCGGTGCTTTTTTAAGCTTGGCGTAACTAGATCTTGAGACAAATGGCAGTATTCATCC
ACAATTTTAAAAGAAAAGGGGGGATTGGGGGGTACAGTGCAGGGGAAAGAATAGTAGACATAATAGCAAC
AGACATACAAACTAAAGAATTACAAAAACAAATTACAAAAATTCAAAATTTTCGGGTTTATTACAGGGAC
AGCAGAGATCCACTTTGGCGCCGGCTCGAGGGGGCCCGGGTGCAAAGATGGATAAAGTTTTAAACAGAGA
GGAATCTTTGCAGCTAATGGACCTTCTAGGTCTTGAAAGGAGTGGGAATTGGCTCCGGTGCCCGTCAGTG
GGCAGAGCGC
